Addgene plasmid #171514: pX330A-Prdm14-L5-#2
Purpose: deletion of a genomic locus in Prdm14 gene
Depositing lab: Hans Schöler. Depositing organization: Max Planck Institute for Molecular Biomedicine. Publication: Residual pluripotency is required for inductive germ cell segregation. Aramaki S, Kagiwada S, Wu G, Obridge D, Adachi K, Kutejova E, Lickert H, Hubner K, Scholer HR. EMBO Rep. 2021 Aug 4;22(8):e52553. doi: 10.15252/embr.202152553. Epub 2021 Jun 22. PubMed 34156139.
Backbone
  Vector backbone: px330A
  Vector type: Mammalian Expression, CRISPR
Growth in bacteria
  Bacterial resistance: Ampicillin, 100 μg/mL
  Growth temperature: 37°C
  Growth strain: DH5alpha
  Copy number: High Copy
Gene/Insert
  Gene/Insert name: Prdm14
  gRNA/shRNA sequence: TGACCATTGCACCCTCTTGC
  Species: M. musculus (mouse)
  Entrez Gene: Prdm14
  Cloning method: Restriction Enzyme; 5′ cloning site unknown (unknown if destroyed); 3′ cloning site unknown (unknown if destroyed)
  Sequencing primers: 5′ unknown
Terms and licenses: Academic/Nonprofit Terms; Industry Terms: Not Available to Industry
How to cite: pX330A-Prdm14-L5-#2 was a gift from Hans Schöler (Addgene plasmid # 171514 ; http://n2t.net/addgene:171514 ; RRID:Addgene_171514)
