[The description below was written by a language model from this plasmid's Addgene catalogue record and pLannotate feature annotations shown in this document.]
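Description:
pX330A-Prdm14-L5-#2 is a mammalian-expression CRISPR plasmid built on the pX330A backbone. It delivers both Streptococcus pyogenes Cas9 and a single guide RNA directed against the mouse Prdm14 gene. It is propagated in E. coli as a high-copy plasmid through a ColE1/pUC-type origin and selected with ampicillin (AmpR under its own promoter). An f1 origin is also present, along with small remnants of pBR322 bom and rop sequences.

The guide is transcribed by RNA polymerase III from a human U6 promoter, which sits upstream of the S. pyogenes gRNA scaffold; a second, partial scaffold fragment is annotated immediately after it. Cas9 is driven by a CBh-style hybrid promoter made up of the CMV enhancer, chicken β-actin promoter and a hybrid CBA/MVM intron. This promoter spans the numbering origin of the circular sequence. The Cas9 coding region is annotated as contiguous N- and C-terminal portions, ends in a nucleoplasmin nuclear localization signal, and is terminated by a bGH polyadenylation signal, with an AAV2 ITR element downstream.

The sequenced plasmid also carries a separate marker cassette that the catalogue fields do not mention. In it, an EF-1α core promoter joined to an HTLV-1 5′ LTR fragment drives CopGFP followed by puromycin N-acetyltransferase, ending in a WPRE fragment and an SV40 poly(A) signal. How the two marker coding sequences are linked is not annotated. This cassette should allow transfected cells to be identified by fluorescence or enriched with puromycin.

The stated purpose is deletion of a genomic locus within Prdm14. The name suggests this is one of several guides used for that deletion, but the record does not specify the partner constructs or the exact region removed.
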