Features (pLannotate 1.2.2; 25 found; start..end, strand, type, name):
      1..22      +  promoter       chicken β-actin promoter (fragment): No description available
    139..366     +  intron         hybrid intron: hybrid between chicken β-actin (CBA) and minute virus of mice (MMV) introns (Gray et al., 2011)
    504..2105    +  CDS            Cas9(N): N-terminal portion of Streptococcus pyogenes Cas9 (Zetsche et al., 2015)
   2106..4604    +  CDS            Cas9(C): C-terminal portion of Streptococcus pyogenes Cas9 (Zetsche et al., 2015)
   4605..4652    +  CDS            nucleoplasmin NLS: bipartite nuclear localization signal from nucleoplasmin
   4686..4797    +  polyA_signal   bGH poly(A) signal: bovine growth hormone polyadenylation signal
   4902..5042    +  repeat_region  AAV2 ITR: inverted terminal repeat of adeno-associated virus serotype 2 inverted
   5187..5398    +  promoter       EF-1α core promoter: core promoter for human elongation factor EF-1α
   5411..5679    +  LTR            5' LTR (truncated): truncated 5' long terminal repeat (LTR) from human T-cell leukemia virus (HTLV) type 1
   5736..6400    +  CDS            CopGFP (fragment): green fluorescent protein 2 from Pontellina plumata, also known as ppluGFP2 (Shagin et al., 2004)
   6524..7123    +  CDS            PuroR: puromycin N-acetyltransferase; pac from Streptomyces alboniger; confers resistance to puromycin
   7124..7230    +  misc_feature   WPRE (fragment): woodchuck hepatitis virus posttranscriptional regulatory element
   7239..7360    +  polyA_signal   SV40 poly(A) signal: SV40 polyadenylation signal
   7441..7492    -  misc_feature   bom (fragment): basis of mobility region from pBR322
   7511..7966    +  rep_origin     f1 ori (sequence partly withheld): f1 bacteriophage origin of replication; arrow indicates direction of (+) strand synthesis
   7967..8016    -  misc_feature   bom (fragment): basis of mobility region from pBR322
   8118..8153    -  CDS            rop (fragment): Rop protein, which maintains plasmids at low copy number; rop
   8248..8352    +  promoter       AmpR promoter: bla
   8353..9213    +  CDS            AmpR: β-lactamase; bla; confers resistance to ampicillin, carbenicillin, and related antibiotics
   9384..9972    +  rep_origin     ori: high-copy-number ColE1/pMB1/pBR322/pUC origin of replication
  10034..10274   +  promoter       U6 promoter: RNA polymerase III promoter for human U6 snRNA
  10304..10379   +  misc_RNA       gRNA scaffold: guide RNA scaffold for the Streptococcus pyogenes CRISPR/Cas9 system
  10386..10429   +  misc_RNA       gRNA scaffold (fragment): guide RNA scaffold for the Streptococcus pyogenes CRISPR/Cas9 system
  10476..10761   +  enhancer       CMV enhancer: human cytomegalovirus immediate early enhancer; contains an 18-bp deletion relative to the standard CMV enhancer
  10763..10892   +  promoter       chicken β-actin promoter (fragment): No description available
>Addgene plasmid #171514 | pX330A-Prdm14-L5-#2 | addgene full sequence | sequence record 337697 | Addgene NGS Result
GGGGGGGGGGGGGGGGGGGGGGGGGSGRGGSGGRGRGGKGCGGCGGCAGCCAATCAGAGCGGCGCGCTCC
GAAAGTTTCCTTTTATGGCGAGGCGGCGGCGGCGGCGGCCCTATAAAAAGCGAAGCGCGCGGCGGGCGGG
AGTCGCTGCGCGCTGCCTTCGCCCCGTGCCCCGCTCCGCCGCCGCCTCGCGCCGCCCGCCCCGGCTCTGA
CTGACCGCGTTACTCCCACAGGTGAGCGGGCGGGACGGCCCTTCTCCTCCGGGCTGTAATTAGCTGAGCA
AGAGGTAAGGGTTTAAGGGATGGTTGGTTGGTGGGGTATTAATGTTTAATTACCTGGAGCACCTGCCTGA
AATCACTTTTTTTCAGGTTGGACCGGTGCCACCATGGACTATAAGGACCACGACGGAGACTACAAGGATC
ATGATATTGATTACAAAGACGATGACGATAAGATGGCCCCAAAGAAGAAGCGGAAGGTCGGTATCCACGG
AGTCCCAGCAGCCGACAAGAAGTACAGCATCGGCCTGGACATCGGCACCAACTCTGTGGGCTGGGCCGTG
ATCACCGACGAGTACAAGGTGCCCAGCAAGAAATTCAAGGTGCTGGGCAACACCGACCGGCACAGCATCA
AGAAGAACCTGATCGGAGCCCTGCTGTTCGACAGCGGCGAAACAGCCGAGGCCACCCGGCTGAAGAGAAC
CGCCAGAAGAAGATACACCAGACGGAAGAACCGGATCTGCTATCTGCAAGAGATCTTCAGCAACGAGATG
GCCAAGGTGGACGACAGCTTCTTCCACAGACTGGAAGAGTCCTTCCTGGTGGAAGAGGATAAGAAGCACG
AGCGGCACCCCATCTTCGGCAACATCGTGGACGAGGTGGCCTACCACGAGAAGTACCCCACCATCTACCA
CCTGAGAAAGAAACTGGTGGACAGCACCGACAAGGCCGACCTGCGGCTGATCTATCTGGCCCTGGCCCAC
ATGATCAAGTTCCGGGGCCACTTCCTGATCGAGGGCGACCTGAACCCCGACAACAGCGACGTGGACAAGC
TGTTCATCCAGCTGGTGCAGACCTACAACCAGCTGTTCGAGGAAAACCCCATCAACGCCAGCGGCGTGGA
CGCCAAGGCCATCCTGTCTGCCAGACTGAGCAAGAGCAGACGGCTGGAAAATCTGATCGCCCAGCTGCCC
GGCGAGAAGAAGAATGGCCTGTTCGGAAACCTGATTGCCCTGAGCCTGGGCCTGACCCCCAACTTCAAGA
GCAACTTCGACCTGGCCGAGGATGCCAAACTGCAGCTGAGCAAGGACACCTACGACGACGACCTGGACAA
CCTGCTGGCCCAGATCGGCGACCAGTACGCCGACCTGTTTCTGGCCGCCAAGAACCTGTCCGACGCCATC
CTGCTGAGCGACATCCTGAGAGTGAACACCGAGATCACCAAGGCCCCCCTGAGCGCCTCTATGATCAAGA
GATACGACGAGCACCACCAGGACCTGACCCTGCTGAAAGCTCTCGTGCGGCAGCAGCTGCCTGAGAAGTA
CAAAGAGATTTTCTTCGACCAGAGCAAGAACGGCTACGCCGGCTACATTGACGGCGGAGCCAGCCAGGAA
GAGTTCTACAAGTTCATCAAGCCCATCCTGGAAAAGATGGACGGCACCGAGGAACTGCTCGTGAAGCTGA
ACAGAGAGGACCTGCTGCGGAAGCAGCGGACCTTCGACAACGGCAGCATCCCCCACCAGATCCACCTGGG
AGAGCTGCACGCCATTCTGCGGCGGCAGGAAGATTTTTACCCATTCCTGAAGGACAACCGGGAAAAGATC
GAGAAGATCCTGACCTTCCGCATCCCCTACTACGTGGGCCCTCTGGCCAGGGGAAACAGCAGATTCGCCT
GGATGACCAGAAAGAGCGAGGAAACCATCACCCCCTGGAACTTCGAGGAAGTGGTGGACAAGGGCGCTTC
CGCCCAGAGCTTCATCGAGCGGATGACCAACTTCGATAAGAACCTGCCCAACGAGAAGGTGCTGCCCAAG
CACAGCCTGCTGTACGAGTACTTCACCGTGTATAACGAGCTGACCAAAGTGAAATACGTGACCGAGGGAA
TGAGAAAGCCCGCCTTCCTGAGCGGCGAGCAGAAAAAGGCCATCGTGGACCTGCTGTTCAAGACCAACCG
GAAAGTGACCGTGAAGCAGCTGAAAGAGGACTACTTCAAGAAAATCGAGTGCTTCGACTCCGTGGAAATC
TCCGGCGTGGAAGATCGGTTCAACGCCTCCCTGGGCACATACCACGATCTGCTGAAAATTATCAAGGACA
AGGACTTCCTGGACAATGAGGAAAACGAGGACATTCTGGAAGATATCGTGCTGACCCTGACACTGTTTGA
GGACAGAGAGATGATCGAGGAACGGCTGAAAACCTATGCCCACCTGTTCGACGACAAAGTGATGAAGCAG
CTGAAGCGGCGGAGATACACCGGCTGGGGCAGGCTGAGCCGGAAGCTGATCAACGGCATCCGGGACAAGC
AGTCCGGCAAGACAATCCTGGATTTCCTGAAGTCCGACGGCTTCGCCAACAGAAACTTCATGCAGCTGAT
CCACGACGACAGCCTGACCTTTAAAGAGGACATCCAGAAAGCCCAGGTGTCCGGCCAGGGCGATAGCCTG
CACGAGCACATTGCCAATCTGGCCGGCAGCCCCGCCATTAAGAAGGGCATCCTGCAGACAGTGAAGGTGG
TGGACGAGCTCGTGAAAGTGATGGGCCGGCACAAGCCCGAGAACATCGTGATCGAAATGGCCAGAGAGAA
CCAGACCACCCAGAAGGGACAGAAGAACAGCCGCGAGAGAATGAAGCGGATCGAAGAGGGCATCAAAGAG
CTGGGCAGCCAGATCCTGAAAGAACACCCCGTGGAAAACACCCAGCTGCAGAACGAGAAGCTGTACCTGT
ACTACCTGCAGAATGGGCGGGATATGTACGTGGACCAGGAACTGGACATCAACCGGCTGTCCGACTACGA
TGTGGACCATATCGTGCCTCAGAGCTTTCTGAAGGACGACTCCATCGACAACAAGGTGCTGACCAGAAGC
GACAAGAACCGGGGCAAGAGCGACAACGTGCCCTCCGAAGAGGTCGTGAAGAAGATGAAGAACTACTGGC
GGCAGCTGCTGAACGCCAAGCTGATTACCCAGAGAAAGTTCGACAATCTGACCAAGGCCGAGAGAGGCGG
CCTGAGCGAACTGGATAAGGCCGGCTTCATCAAGAGACAGCTGGTGGAAACCCGGCAGATCACAAAGCAC
GTGGCACAGATCCTGGACTCCCGGATGAACACTAAGTACGACGAGAATGACAAGCTGATCCGGGAAGTGA
AAGTGATCACCCTGAAGTCCAAGCTGGTGTCCGATTTCCGGAAGGATTTCCAGTTTTACAAAGTGCGCGA
GATCAACAACTACCACCACGCCCACGACGCCTACCTGAACGCCGTCGTGGGAACCGCCCTGATCAAAAAG
TACCCTAAGCTGGAAAGCGAGTTCGTGTACGGCGACTACAAGGTGTACGACGTGCGGAAGATGATCGCCA
AGAGCGAGCAGGAAATCGGCAAGGCTACCGCCAAGTACTTCTTCTACAGCAACATCATGAACTTTTTCAA
GACCGAGATTACCCTGGCCAACGGCGAGATCCGGAAGCGGCCTCTGATCGAGACAAACGGCGAAACCGGG
GAGATCGTGTGGGATAAGGGCCGGGATTTTGCCACCGTGCGGAAAGTGCTGAGCATGCCCCAAGTGAATA
TCGTGAAAAAGACCGAGGTGCAGACAGGCGGCTTCAGCAAAGAGTCTATCCTGCCCAAGAGGAACAGCGA
TAAGCTGATCGCCAGAAAGAAGGACTGGGACCCTAAGAAGTACGGCGGCTTCGACAGCCCCACCGTGGCC
TATTCTGTGCTGGTGGTGGCCAAAGTGGAAAAGGGCAAGTCCAAGAAACTGAAGAGTGTGAAAGAGCTGC
TGGGGATCACCATCATGGAAAGAAGCAGCTTCGAGAAGAATCCCATCGACTTTCTGGAAGCCAAGGGCTA
CAAAGAAGTGAAAAAGGACCTGATCATCAAGCTGCCTAAGTACTCCCTGTTCGAGCTGGAAAACGGCCGG
AAGAGAATGCTGGCCTCTGCCGGCGAACTGCAGAAGGGAAACGAACTGGCCCTGCCCTCCAAATATGTGA
ACTTCCTGTACCTGGCCAGCCACTATGAGAAGCTGAAGGGCTCCCCCGAGGATAATGAGCAGAAACAGCT
GTTTGTGGAACAGCACAAGCACTACCTGGACGAGATCATCGAGCAGATCAGCGAGTTCTCCAAGAGAGTG
ATCCTGGCCGACGCTAATCTGGACAAAGTGCTGTCCGCCTACAACAAGCACCGGGATAAGCCCATCAGAG
AGCAGGCCGAGAATATCATCCACCTGTTTACCCTGACCAATCTGGGAGCCCCTGCCGCCTTCAAGTACTT
TGACACCACCATCGACCGGAAGAGGTACACCAGCACCAAAGAGGTGCTGGACGCCACCCTGATCCACCAG
AGCATCACCGGCCTGTACGAGACACGGATCGACCTGTCTCAGCTGGGAGGCGACAAAAGGCCGGCGGCCA
CGAAAAAGGCCGGCCAGGCAAAAAAGAAAAAGTAAGAATTCCTAGAGCTCGCTGATCAGCCTCGACTGTG
CCTTCTAGTTGCCAGCCATCTGTTGTTTGCCCCTCCCCCGTGCCTTCCTTGACCCTGGAAGGTGCCACTC
CCACTGTCCTTTCCTAATAAAATGAGGAAATTGCATCGCATTGTCTGAGTAGGTGTCATTCTATTCTGGG
GGGTGGGGTGGGGCAGGACAGCAAGGGGGAGGATTGGGAAGAGAATAGCAGGCATGCTGGGGAGCGGCCG
CAGGAACCCCTAGTGATGGAGTTGGCCACTCCCTCTCTGCGCGCTCGCTCGCTCACTGAGGCCGGGCGAC
CAAAGGTCGCCCGACGCCCGGGCTTTGCCCGGGCGGCCTCAGTGAGCGAGCGAGCGCGCAGCTGCCTGCA
GGAAAGAGCCCACAACCCCTCACTTGGTGGGCCAGTCCTCTGATAGACTGTGTCCCCTGGATACCCGTAT
TCTAGAGCTAGCGAATTCGAATTTAAATCGGATCCGCGGCCGCGAAGGATCTGCGATCGCTCCGGTGCCC
GTCAGTGGGCAGAGCGCACATCGCCCACAGTCCCCGAGAAGTTGGGGGGAGGGGTCGGCAATTGAACGGG
TGCCTAGAGAAGGTGGCGCGGGGTAAACTGGGAAAGTGATGTCGTGTACTGGCTCCGCCTTTTTCCCGAG
GGTGGGGGAGAACCGTATATAAGTGCAGTAGTCGCCGTGAACGTTCTTTTTCGCAACGGGTTTGCCGCCA
GAACACAGCTGAAGCTTCGAGGGGCTCGCATCTCTCCTTCACGCGCCCGCCGCCCTACCTGAGGCCGCCA
TCCACGCCGGTTGAGTCGCGTTCTGCCGCCTCCCGCCTGTGGTGCCTCCTGAACTGCGTCCGCCGTCTAG
GTAAGTTTAAAGCTCAGGTCGAGACCGGGCCTTTGTCCGGCGCTCCCTTGGAGCCTACCTAGACTCAGCC
GGCTCTCCACGCTTTGCCTGACCCTGCTTGCTCAACTCTACGTCTTTGTTTCGTTTTCTGTTCTGCGCCG
TTACAGATCCAAGCTGTGACCGGCGCCTACGCTAGACGCCACCATGGAGAGCGACGAGAGCGGCCTGCCC
GCCATGGAGATCGAGTGCCGCATCACCGGCACCCTGAACGGCGTGGAGTTCGAGCTGGTGGGCGGCGGAG
AGGGCACCCCCAAGCAGGGCCGCATGACCAACAAGATGAAGAGCACCAAAGGCGCCCTGACCTTCAGCCC
CTACCTGCTGAGCCACGTGATGGGCTACGGCTTCTACCACTTCGGCACCTACCCCAGCGGCTACGAGAAC
CCCTTCCTGCACGCCATCAACAACGGCGGCTACACCAACACCCGCATCGAGAAGTACGAGGACGGCGGCG
TGCTGCACGTGAGCTTCAGCTACCGCTACGAGGCCGGCCGCGTGATCGGCGACTTCAAGGTGGTGGGCAC
CGGCTTCCCCGAGGACAGCGTGATCTTCACCGACAAGATCATCCGCAGCAACGCCACCGTGGAGCACCTG
CACCCCATGGGCGATAACGTGCTGGTGGGCAGCTTCGCCCGCACCTTCAGCCTGCGCGACGGCGGCTACT
ACAGCTTCGTGGTGGACAGCCACATGCACTTCAAGAGCGCCATCCACCCCAGCATCCTGCAGAACGGGGG
CCCCATGTTCGCCTTCCGCCGCGTGGAGGAGCTGCACAGCAACACCGAGCTGGGCATCGTGGAGTACCAG
CACGCCTTCAAGACCCCCATCGCCTTCGCCAGATCCCGCGCTCAGTCGTCCAATTCTGCCGTGGACGGCA
CCGCCGGACCCGGCTCCACCGGATCTCGCGAGGGCAGAGGAAGTCTTCTAACATGCGGTGACGTGGAGGA
GAATCCCGGCCCTATGACCGAGTACAAGCCCACGGTGCGCCTCGCCACCCGCGACGACGTCCCCAGGGCC
GTACGCACCCTCGCCGCCGCGTTCGCCGACTACCCCGCCACGCGCCACACCGTCGATCCGGACCGCCACA
TCGAGCGGGTCACCGAGCTGCAAGAACTCTTCCTCACGCGCGTCGGGCTCGACATCGGCAAGGTGTGGGT
CGCGGACGACGGCGCCGCGGTGGCGGTCTGGACCACGCCGGAGAGCGTCGAAGCGGGGGCGGTGTTCGCC
GAGATCGGCCCGCGCATGGCCGAGTTGAGCGGTTCCCGGCTGGCCGCGCAGCAACAGATGGAAGGCCTCC
TGGCGCCGCACCGGCCCAAGGAGCCCGCGTGGTTCCTGGCCACCGTCGGCGTCTCGCCCGACCACCAGGG
CAAGGGTCTGGGCAGCGCCGTCGTGCTCCCCGGAGTGGAGGCGGCCGAGCGCGCCGGGGTGCCCGCCTTC
CTGGAGACCTCCGCGCCCCGCAACCTCCCCTTCTACGAGCGGCTCGGCTTCACCGTCACCGCCGACGTCG
AGGTGCCCGAAGGACCGCGCACCTGGTGCATGACCCGCAAGCCCGGTGCCTGAAATCAACCTCTGGATTA
CAAAATTTGTGAAAGATTGACTGGTATTCTTAACTATGTTGCTCCTTTTACGCTATGTGGATACGCTGCT
TTAATGCCTTTGTATCATGCGTTAACTAAACTTGTTTATTGCAGCTTATAATGGTTACAAATAAAGCAAT
AGCATCACAAATTTCACAAATAAAGCATTTTTTTCACTGCATTCTAGTTGTGGTTTGTCCAAACTCATCA
ATGTATCTTATCATGTCTGGAATTGACTCAAATGATGTCAATTAGTCTATCAGAAGCTCATCTGGTCTCC
CTTCCGGGCCTGCAGGGGCGCCTGATGCGGTATTTTCTCCTTACGCATCTGTGCGGTATTTCACACCGCA
TA
[95 nt withheld, positions 7493-7587]
T
[46 nt withheld, positions 7589-7634]
C
[141 nt withheld, positions 7636-7776]
CCTTTGACGTTGGAGTCCACGTTCTTT
[37 nt withheld, positions 7804-7840]
ACTCTATCTCGGGCTATTCTTTTGATTTATAAGGGATTTTGCCGATTTCGGTCTATTGGTTAAAAAATGA
GCTGATTTAACAAAAATTTAACGCGAATTTTAACAAAATATTAACGTTTACAATTTTATGGTGCACTCTC
AGTACAATCTGCTCTGATGCCGCATAGTTAAGCCAGCCCCGACACCCGCCAACACCCGCTGACGCGCCCT
GACGGGCTTGTCTGCTCCCGGCATCCGCTTACAGACAAGCTGTGACCGTCTCCGGGAGCTGCATGTGTCA
GAGGTTTTCACCGTCATCACCGAAACGCGCGAGACGAAAGGGCCTCGTGATACGCCTATTTTTATAGGTT
AATGTCATGATAATAATGGTTTCTTAGACGTCAGGTGGCACTTTTCGGGGAAATGTGCGCGGAACCCCTA
TTTGTTTATTTTTCTAAATACATTCAAATATGTATCCGCTCATGAGACAATAACCCTGATAAATGCTTCA
ATAATATTGAAAAAGGAAGAGTATGAGTATTCAACATTTCCGTGTCGCCCTTATTCCCTTTTTTGCGGCA
TTTTGCCTTCCTGTTTTTGCTCACCCAGAAACGCTGGTGAAAGTAAAAGATGCTGAAGATCAGTTGGGTG
CACGAGTGGGTTACATCGAACTGGATCTCAACAGCGGTAAGATCCTTGAGAGTTTTCGCCCCGAAGAACG
TTTTCCAATGATGAGCACTTTTAAAGTTCTGCTATGTGGCGCGGTATTATCCCGTATTGACGCCGGGCAA
GAGCAACTCGGTCGCCGCATACACTATTCTCAGAATGACTTGGTTGAGTACTCACCAGTCACAGAAAAGC
ATCTTACGGATGGCATGACAGTAAGAGAATTATGCAGTGCTGCCATAACCATGAGTGATAACACTGCGGC
CAACTTACTTCTGACAACGATCGGAGGACCGAAGGAGCTAACCGCTTTTTTGCACAACATGGGGGATCAT
GTAACTCGCCTTGATCGTTGGGAACCGGAGCTGAATGAAGCCATACCAAACGACGAGCGTGACACCACGA
TGCCTGTAGCAATGGCAACAACGTTGCGCAAACTATTAACTGGCGAACTACTTACTCTAGCTTCCCGGCA
ACAATTAATAGACTGGATGGAGGCGGATAAAGTTGCAGGACCACTTCTGCGCTCGGCCCTTCCGGCTGGC
TGGTTTATTGCTGATAAATCTGGAGCCGGTGAGCGTGGAAGCCGCGGTATCATTGCAGCACTGGGGCCAG
ATGGTAAGCCCTCCCGTATCGTAGTTATCTACACGACGGGGAGTCAGGCAACTATGGATGAACGAAATAG
ACAGATCGCTGAGATAGGTGCCTCACTGATTAAGCATTGGTAACTGTCAGACCAAGTTTACTCATATATA
CTTTAGATTGATTTAAAACTTCATTTTTAATTTAAAAGGATCTAGGTGAAGATCCTTTTTGATAATCTCA
TGACCAAAATCCCTTAACGTGAGTTTTCGTTCCACTGAGCGTCAGACCCCGTAGAAAAGATCAAAGGATC
TTCTTGAGATCCTTTTTTTCTGCGCGTAATCTGCTGCTTGCAAACAAAAAAACCACCGCTACCAGCGGTG
GTTTGTTTGCCGGATCAAGAGCTACCAACTCTTTTTCCGAAGGTAACTGGCTTCAGCAGAGCGCAGATAC
CAAATACTGTTCTTCTAGTGTAGCCGTAGTTAGGCCACCACTTCAAGAACTCTGTAGCACCGCCTACATA
CCTCGCTCTGCTAATCCTGTTACCAGTGGCTGCTGCCAGTGGCGATAAGTCGTGTCTTACCGGGTTGGAC
TCAAGACGATAGTTACCGGATAAGGCGCAGCGGTCGGGCTGAACGGGGGGTTCGTGCACACAGCCCAGCT
TGGAGCGAACGACCTACACCGAACTGAGATACCTACAGCGTGAGCTATGAGAAAGCGCCACGCTTCCCGA
AGGGAGAAAGGCGGACAGGTATCCGGTAAGCGGCAGGGTCGGAACAGGAGAGCGCACGAGGGAGCTTCCA
GGGGGAAACGCCTGGTATCTTTATAGTCCTGTCGGGTTTCGCCACCTCTGACTTGAGCGTCGATTTTTGT
GATGCTCGTCAGGGGGGCGGAGCCTATGGAAAAACGCCAGCAACGCGGCCTTTTTACGGTTCCTGGCCTT
TTGCTGGCCTTTTGCTCACATGTGAGGGCCTATTTCCCATGATTCCTTCATATTTGCATATACGATACAA
GGCTGTTAGAGAGATAATTGGAATTAATTTGACTGTAAACACAAAGATATTAGTACAAAATACGTGACGT
AGAAAGTAATAATTTCTTGGGTAGTTTGCAGTTTTAAAATTATGTTTTAAAATGGACTATCATATGCTTA
CCGTAACTTGAAAGTATTTCGATTTCTTGGCTTTATATATCTTGTGGAAAGGACGAAACACCGTGACCAT
TGCACCCTCTTGCGTTTTAGAGCTAGAAATAGCAAGTTAAAATAAGGCTAGTCCGTTATCAACTTGAAAA
AGTGGCACCGAGTCGGTGCTTTTTTGTTTTAGAGCTAGAAATAGCAAGTTAAAATAAGGCTAGTCCGTTT
TTAGCGCGTGCGCCAATTCTGCAGACAAATGGCTCTAGAGGTACCCGTTACATAACTTACGGTAAATGGC
CCGCCTGGCTGACCGCCCAACGACCCCCGCCCATTGACGTCAATAGTAACGCCAATAGGGACTTTCCATT
GACGTCAATGGGTGGAGTATTTACGGTAAACTGCCCACTTGGCAGTACATCAAGTGTATCATATGCCAAG
TACGCCCCCTATTGACGTCAATGACGGTAAATGGCCCGCCTGGCATTGTGCCCAGTACATGACCTTATGG
GACTTTCCTACTTGGCAGTACATCTACGTATTAGTCATCGCTATTACCATGGTCGAGGTGAGCCCCACGT
TCTGCTTCACTCTCCCCATCTCCCCCCCCTCCCCACCCCCAATTTTGTATTTATTTATTTTTTAATTATT
TTGTGCAGCGATGGGGGCGGGGGGGGGGGGGGGGCGCGCGCCGGGGGGGGGG
